>Addgene plasmid #199988 | YP47 | addgene full sequence | sequence record 405166 | Addgene NGS Result
CTCTTCTCGCTCTCGCGCCCGCGCCTAGCATGTGAGGGGGCGGTGACAGAGGGGCCCTCCTTGAAACTGA
AATTTGCGAATTAAGTAGGGTCAAGTCTTAAGGCATATAAAAGCGTAGGAGTACTCGATGGTACAGATGA
GCATTTTTTATGTGTTAAATTTATTGTTTTTAACTAACTAACTTAAAGAGGAGAAAGGTACCATGGTCAG
TGTCATCAAAGAAGAAATGAAGATCAAGTTGCACATGGAAGGTAACGTTAATGGTCATGCCTTTGTTATT
GAAGGTGATGGTAAAGGTAAACCATACGATGGTACTCAAACTTTGAACTTGACTGTCAAAGAAGGTGCTC
CATTGCCATTCTCTTACGATATTTTGACTAACGCCTTCCAATACGGTAATAGAGCTTTTACTAAGTACCC
AGCCGATATCCCAGATTACTTTAAGCAAACTTTTCCAGAAGGTTACTCCTGGGAAAGAACTATGTCTTAC
GAAGATAACGCTATCTGCAACGTCAGATCCGAAATTTCTATGGAAGGTGATTGCTTCATCTACAAGATCA
GATTCGATGGTAAGAACTTTCCACCAAATGGTCCAGTCATGCAAAAAAAGACTTTGAAGTGGGAACCATC
CACCGAAATGATGTATGTTAGAGATGGTTTCTTGATGGGTGATGTCAATATGGCTTTGTTGTTGGAAGGT
GGTGGTCATCATAGATGTGATTTCAAGACTTCTTACAAGGCCAAGAAGGTTGTTCAATTGCCAGATGCTC
ATAAGATCGATCACAGAATCGAAATCTTGTCCCACGATAGAGATTACTCCAAGGTTAAGTTGTACGAAAA
CGCTGTTGCTAGAAACTCTTTGTTGCCATCTCAAGCTTCTAAGTAACATGTAATTAGTTATGTCACGCTT
ACATTCACGCCCTCCCCCCACATCCGCTCTAACCGAAAAGGAAGGAGTTAGACAACCTGAAGTCTAGGTC
CCTATTTATTTTTTTATAGTTATGTTAGTATTAAGAACGTTATTTATATTTCAAATTTTTCTTTTTTTTC
TGTACAGACGCGTGTACGCATGTAACATTATACTGAAAACCTTGCTTGAGAAGGTTTTGGGACGCTCGAA
GGCTTTGTGGAGGTCGACACGAGCGACTGAGTTCGGACGTCACGACCTGCCTGGATATCGTGCACCGCTC
GTGCACTGACGTCATGATCGACGAGTCGCACAGAGGCCTCTGACACTGACTCGACCTGACTAGCGTCGAG
CAGTGACGACCTGCCCGGGCACAGCAACTGTGCCACTCGTCTGATCCGTCGTCCCATCGGCTGAATCGAT
GCCTCGTCCCCGCCGGGTCACCCGGCCAGCGACATGGAGGCCCAGAATACCCTCCTTGACAGTCTTGACG
TGCGCAGCTCAGGGGCATGATGTGACTGTCGCCCGTACATTTAGCCCATACATCCCCATGTATAATCATT
TGCATCCATACATTTTGATGGCCGCACGGCGCGAAGCAAAAATTACGGCACCTCGCTGCAGACCTGCGAG
CAGGGAAACGCTCCCCTCACAGACGCGTTGAATTGTCCCCACGCCGCGCCCCTGTAGAGAAATATAAAAG
GTTAGGATTTGCCACTGAGGTTCTTCTTTCATATACTTCCTTTTAAAATCTTGCTAGGATACAGTTCTCA
CATCACATCCGAACATAAACAACCATGGGTAAAAAGCCTGAACTCACCGCGACGTCTGTCGAGAAGTTTC
TGATCGAAAAGTTCGACAGCGTCTCCGACCTGATGCAGCTCTCGGAGGGCGAAGAATCTCGTGCTTTCAG
CTTCGATGTAGGAGGGCGTGGATATGTCCTGCGGGTAAATAGCTGCGCCGATGGTTTCTACAAAGATCGT
TATGTTTATCGGCACTTTGCATCGGCCGCGCTCCCGATTCCGGAAGTGCTTGACATTGGGGAGTTCAGCG
AGAGCCTGACCTATTGCATCTCCCGCCGTGCACAGGGTGTCACGTTGCAAGACCTGCCTGAAACCGAACT
GCCCGCTGTTCTGCAGCCGGTCGCGGAGGCCATGGATGCGATCGCTGCGGCCGATCTTAGCCAGACGAGC
GGGTTCGGCCCATTCGGACCGCAAGGAATCGGTCAATACACTACATGGCGTGATTTCATATGCGCGATTG
CTGATCCCCATGTGTATCACTGGCAAACTGTGATGGACGACACCGTCAGTGCGTCCGTCGCGCAGGCTCT
CGATGAGCTGATGCTTTGGGCCGAGGACTGCCCCGAAGTCCGGCACCTCGTGCACGCGGATTTCGGCTCC
AACAATGTCCTGACGGACAATGGCCGCATAACAGCGGTCATTGACTGGAGCGAGGCGATGTTCGGGGATT
CCCAATACGAGGTCGCCAACATCTTCTTCTGGAGGCCGTGGTTGGCTTGTATGGAGCAACAGACGCGCTA
CTTCGAGCGGAGGCATCCGGAGCTTGCAGGATCGCCGCGGCTCCGGGCGTATATGCTCCGCATTGGTCTT
GACCAACTCTATCAGAGCTTGGTTGACGGCAATTTCGATGATGCAGCTTGGGCGCAGGGTCGATGCGACG
CAATCGTCCGATCCGGAGCCGGGACTGTCGGGCGTACACAAATCGCCCGCAGAAGCGCGGCCGTCTGGAC
CGATGGCTGTGTAGAAGTACTCGCCGATAGTGGAAACCGACGCCCCAGCACTCGTCCGAGGGCAAAGGAA
TAATCAGTACTGACAATAAAAAGATTCTTGTTTTCAAGAACTTGTCATTTGTATAGTTTTTTTATATTGT
AGTTGTTCTATTTTAATCAAATGTTAGCGTGATTTATATTTTTTTTCGCCTCGACATCATCTGCCCAGAT
GCGAAGTTAAGTGCGCAGAAAGTAATATCATGCGTCAATCGTATGTGAATGCTGGTCGCTATACTGCTAT
CGATGTGGCAGTGCGTCCAGCTCAGTCAGACTCAGTCCTGGTGTCGTCAGCCTGTGAGCAAAAGGCCAGC
AAAAGGCCAGGAACCGTAAAAAGGCCGCGTTGCTGGCGTTTTTCCATAGGCTCCGCCCCCCTGACGAGCA
TCACAAAAATCGACGCTCAAGTCAGAGGTGGCGAAACCCGACAGGACTATAAAGATACCAGGCGTTTCCC
CCTGGAAGCTCCCTCGTGCGCTCTCCTGTTCCGACCCTGCCGCTTACCGGATACCTGTCCGCCTTTCTCC
CTTCGGGAAGCGTGGCGCTTTCTCATAGCTCACGCTGTAGGTATCTCAGTTCGGTGTAGGTCGTTCGCTC
CAAGCTGGGCTGTGTGCACGAACCCCCCGTTCAGCCCGACCGCTGCGCCTTATCCGGTAACTATCGTCTT
GAGTCCAACCCGGTAAGACACGACTTATCGCCACTGGCAGCAGCCACTGGTAACAGGATTAGCAGAGCGA
GGTATGTAGGCGGTGCTACAGAGTTCTTGAAGTGGTGGCCTAACTACGGCTACACTAGAAGAACAGTATT
TGGTATCTGCGCTCTGCTGAAGCCAGTTACCTTCGGAAAAAGAGTTGGTAGCTCTTGATCCGGCAAACAA
ACCACCGCTGGTAGCGGTGGTTTTTTTGTTTGCAAGCAGCAGATTACGCGCAGAAAAAAAGGATCTCAAG
AAGATCCTTTGATCTTTTCTACGGGGTCTGACGCTCAGTGGAACGAAAACTCACGTTAAGGGATTTTGGT
CATGAGATTATCAAAAAGGATCTTCACCTAGATCCTTTTAAATTAAAAATGAAGTTTTAAATCAATCTAA
AGTATATATGAGTAAACTTGGTCTGACAGTTACCAATGCTTAATCAGTGAGGCACCTATCTCAGCGATCT
GTCTATTTCGTTCATCCATAGTTGCCTGACTCCCCGTCGTGTAGATAACTACGATACGGGAGGGCTTACC
ATCTGGCCCCAGTGCTGCAATGATACCGCGAGACCCACGCTCACCGGCTCCAGATTTATCAGCAATAAAC
CAGCCAGCCGGAAGGGCCGAGCGCAGAAGTGGTCCTGCAACTTTATCCGCCTCCATCCAGTCTATTAATT
GTTGCCGGGAAGCTAGAGTAAGTAGTTCGCCAGTTAATAGTTTGCGCAACGTTGTTGCCATTGCTACAGG
CATCGTGGTGTCACGCTCGTCGTTTGGTATGGCTTCATTCAGCTCCGGTTCCCAACGATCAAGGCGAGTT
ACATGATCCCCCATGTTGTGCAAAAAAGCGGTTAGCTCCTTCGGTCCTCCGATCGTTGTCAGAAGTAAGT
TGGCCGCAGTGTTATCACTCATGGTTATGGCAGCACTGCATAATTCTCTTACTGTCATGCCATCCGTAAG
ATGCTTTTCTGTGACTGGTGAGTACTCAACCAAGTCATTCTGAGAATAGTGTATGCGGCGACCGAGTTGC
TCTTGCCCGGCGTCAATACGGGATAATACCGCGCCACATAGCAGAACTTTAAAAGTGCTCATCATTGGAA
AACGTTCTTCGGGGCGAAAACTCTCAAGGATCTTACCGCTGTTGAGATCCAGTTCGATGTAACCCACTCG
TGCACCCAACTGATCTTCAGCATCTTTTACTTTCACCAGCGTTTCTGGGTGAGCAAAAACAGGAAGGCAA
AATGCCGCAAAAAAGGGAATAAGGGCGACACGGAAATGTTGAATACTCATACTCTTCCTTTTTCAATATT
ATTGAAGCATTTATCAGGGTTATTGTCTCATGAGCGGATACATATTTGAATGTATTTAGAAAAATAAACA
AATAGGGGTTCCGCGCACATTTCCCCGAAAAGTGCCACCTGATGCGGTGTGAAATACCGCACAGATGCGT
AAGGAGAAAATACCGCATCAGGGTCAGTCACAGTGGAGCCTAGCACTCACTCAGCGTGACGGCTCAGAGC
AGAATTCACGAGCCAGAAATAGTAACTTTTGCCTAAATCACAAATTGCAAAATTTAATTGCTTGCAAAAG
GTCACATGCTTATAATCAACTTTTTTAAAAATTTAAAATACTTTTTTATTTTTTATTTTTAAACATAAAT
GAAATAATTTATTTATTGTTTATGATTACCGAAACATAAAACCTGCTCAAGAAAAAGAAACTGTTTTGTC
CTTGGAAAAAAAGCACTACCTAGGAGCGGCCAAAATGCCGGCTTACATTTTATGTTAGCTGGTGGACTGA
CGCCAGAAAATGTTGGTGATGCGCTTAGATTAAATGGCGTTATTGGTGTTGATGTAAGCGGAGGTGTGGA
GACAAATGGTGTAAAAGACTCTAACAAAATAGCAAATTTCGTCAAAAATGCTAAGAAATAGGTTATTACT
GAGTAGTATTTATTTAAGTATTGTTTGTGCACTTGCCTGCAAGCCTTTTGAAAAGCAAGCATAAAAGATC
TAAACATAAAATCTGTAAAATAACAAGATGTAAAGATAATGCTAAATCATTTGGCTTTTTGATTGATTGT
ACAGGAAAATATACATCGCAGGGGGTTGACTTTTACCATTTCACCGCAATGGAATTAAACTTGTTGAAGA
GAATGTTCACAGGCGCATACGCTACAATGACCCGATTCTTGCTAGCCGAATTCCAGTCAGGCTGCTAGCA
CCAGAGCTACGTGACCGCAGGACTAGCTCCAGCTGAGCGACACGCGAACAGGTGTAGAGTCAGTCGTGCT
GCAAGGTCGCACTAATACGACTCACTATAGGG
Features (pLannotate 1.2.2; 11 found; start..end, strand, type, name):
    209..877     +  CDS            mUkG: mUkG is a basic (constitutively fluorescent) green fluorescent protein published in 2008, derived from Sarcophyton sp.. It has moderate acid sensitivity.
    932..1121    +  terminator     CYC1 terminator: S. cerevisiae CYC1; transcription terminator for CYC1
   1361..2936    +  gene           hphMX6: yeast selectable marker conferring hygromycin resistance
   2739..2936    +  terminator     TEF terminator: Ashbya gossypii TEF terminator
   3051..3639    -  rep_origin     ori: high-copy-number ColE1/pMB1/pBR322/pUC origin of replication
   3810..4670    -  CDS            AmpR: β-lactamase; bla; confers resistance to ampicillin, carbenicillin, and related antibiotics
   4671..4775    -  promoter       AmpR promoter: bla
   4802..4852    +  misc_feature   bom (fragment): basis of mobility region from pBR322
   4981..5150    -  misc_feature   CEN4 (fragment): S. cerevisiae CEN4 centromere
   5151..5577    +  rep_origin     ARS1 (fragment): S. cerevisiae autonomously replicating sequence ARS1
   5683..5701    +  promoter       T7 promoter: promoter for bacteriophage T7 RNA polymerase
