[The description below was written by a language model from this plasmid's Addgene catalogue record and pLannotate feature annotations shown in this document.]
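Description:
YP47 is a yeast/E. coli shuttle vector built on the pRCVS6H backbone that expresses a green fluorescent protein reporter from a synthetic yeast promoter, designated promoter 47. In E. coli it is propagated through a ColE1/pUC-type origin and selected with ampicillin via the β-lactamase gene and its native promoter; a fragment of the pBR322 bom region is also present. The catalogue lists the plasmid as low copy in bacteria, even though the annotated origin is of a type usually described as high copy. In Saccharomyces cerevisiae, annotated fragments of the CEN4 centromere and the ARS1 replication origin provide stable episomal maintenance at low copy. Selection in yeast uses the hphMX6 cassette, which confers hygromycin resistance and ends in the Ashbya gossypii TEF terminator.

The payload is a single reporter cassette assembled by Gibson cloning. The catalogue calls the insert GFP and lists it as synthetic, while automated annotation of the full 5.7 kb sequence matches the open reading frame to mUkG, a constitutively fluorescent green protein derived from the soft coral Sarcophyton. The coding sequence is followed by the S. cerevisiae CYC1 transcription terminator. The synthetic promoter itself is not annotated as a feature, but presumably lies in the unannotated stretch immediately upstream of the reporter. A T7 promoter sits just before this region on the circular map, which could in principle allow T7 polymerase-driven transcription in strains such as BL21 derivatives, though the record does not state this purpose. The construct appears to be one member of a numbered promoter series, with fluorescence serving as a readout of the activity of the synthetic regulatory element in yeast.
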