Addgene plasmid #199988: YP47
Purpose: Yeast/E coli shuttle vector expressing GFP from synthetic yeast promoter 47
Depositing lab: Farren Isaacs. Depositing organization: Yale University. Publication: Cross-kingdom expression of synthetic genetic elements promotes discovery of metabolites in the human microbiome. Patel JR, Oh J, Wang S, Crawford JM, Isaacs FJ. Cell. 2022 Apr 28;185(9):1487-1505.e14. doi: 10.1016/j.cell.2022.03.008. Epub 2022 Apr 1. PubMed 35366417.
Backbone
  Vector backbone: pRCVS6H
  Vector type: Yeast Expression
  Selectable markers: Hygromycin
Growth in bacteria
  Bacterial resistance: Ampicillin, 100 μg/mL
  Growth temperature: 37°C
  Growth strain: BL21
  Copy number: Low Copy
Gene/Insert
  Gene/Insert name: GFP
  Species: Synthetic
  Cloning method: Gibson Cloning
Terms and licenses: Academic/Nonprofit Terms; Industry Terms: Not Available to Industry
How to cite: YP47 was a gift from Farren Isaacs (Addgene plasmid # 199988 ; http://n2t.net/addgene:199988 ; RRID:Addgene_199988)
