>Addgene plasmid #199988 | YP47 | depositor partial sequence | sequence record 387828 | Promoter Sequence
CTCTTCTCGCTCTCGCGCCCGCGCCTAGCATGTGAGGGGGCGGTGACAGAGGGGCCCTCCTTGAAACTGA
AATTTGCGAATTAAGTAGGGTCAAGTCTTAAGGCATATAAAAGCGTAGGAGTACTCGATGGTACAGATGA
GCATTTTTTATGTGTTAAATTTATTGTTTTTAACTAACTAA
